>Addgene plasmid #223408 | pYPQAT36 | addgene full sequence | sequence record 454249 | Addgene NGS Result
CGCAAGTATTCTACTTTATGCGACTAAAACACGCGACAAGAAAACGCCAGGAAAAGGGCAGGGCGGCAGC
CTGTCGCGTAACTTAGGACTTGTGCGACATGTCGTTTTCAGAAGACGGCTGCACTGAACGTCAGAAGCCG
ACTGCACTATAGCAGCGGAGGGGTTGGATCAAAGTACTTTGATCCCGAGGGGAACCCTGTGGTTGGCATG
CACATACAAATGGACGAACGGATAAACCTTTTCACGCCCTTTTAAATATCCGATTATTCTAATAAACGCT
CTTTTCTCTTAGGGAAGGTGCGAACAAGTCCCTGATATGAGATCATGTTTGTCATCTGGAGCCATAGAAC
AGGGTTCATC
[978 nt withheld, positions 361-1338]
TAAAAACTGGGGATAACGCCTTAAATGGCGAAGAAACGGTCTAAATAGGCTGATTCAAGGCATTTACGGG
AGAAAAAATCGGCTCAAACATGAAGAAATGAAATGACTGAGTCAGCCGAGAAGAATTTCCCCGCTTATTC
GCACCTTCCTTAGCTTCTTGGGGTATCTTTAAATACTGTAGAAAAGAGGAAGGAAATAATAAATGGCTAA
AATGAGAATATCACCGGAATTGAAAAAACTGATCGAAAAATACCGCTGCGTAAAAGATACGGAAGGAATG
TCTCCTGCTAAGGTATATAAGCTGGTGGGAGAAAATGAAAACCTATATTTAAAAATGACGGACAGCCGGT
ATAAAGGGACCACCTATGATGTGGAACGGGAAAAGGACATGATGCTATGGCTGGAAGGAAAGCTGCCTGT
TCCAAAGGTCCTGCACTTTGAACGGCATGATGGCTGGAGCAATCTGCTCATGAGTGAGGCCGATGGCGTC
CTTTGCTCGGAAGAGTATGAAGATGAACAAAGCCCTGAAAAGATTATCGAGCTGTATGCGGAGTGCATCA
GGCTCTTTCACTCCATCGACATATCGGATTGTCCCTATACGAATAGCTTAGACAGCCGCTTAGCCGAATT
GGATTACTTACTGAATAACGATCTGGCCGATGTGGATTGCGAAAACTGGGAAGAAGACACTCCATTTAAA
GATCCGCGCGAGCTGTATGATTTTTTAAAGACGGAAAAGCCCGAAGAGGAACTTGTCTTTTCCCACGGCG
ACCTGGGAGACAGCAACATCTTTGTGAAAGATGGCAAAGTAAGTGGCTTTATTGATCTTGGGAGAAGCGG
CAGGGCGGACAAGTGGTATGACATTGCCTTCTGCGTCCGGTCGATCAGGGAGGATATCGGGGAAGAACAG
TATGTCGAGCTATTTTTTGACTTACTGGGGATCAAGCCTGATTGGGAGAAAATAAAATATTATATTTTAC
TGGATGAATTGTTTTAGTACCTAGAATGCATGACCAAAATCCCTTAACGTGAGTTTTCGTTCCACTGAGC
GTCAGACCCCGTAGAAAAGATCAAAGGATCTTCTTGAGATCCTTTTTTTCTGCGCGTAATCTGCTGCTTG
CAAACAAAAAAACCACCGCTACCAGCGGTGGTTTGTTTGCCGGATCAAGAGCTACCAACTCTTTTTCCGA
AGGTAACTGGCTTCAGCAGAGCGCAGATACCAAATACTGTCCTTCTAGTGTAGCCGTAGTTAGGCCACCA
CTTCAAGAACTCTGTAGCACCGCCTACATACCTCGCTCTGCTAATCCTGTTACCAGTGGCTGCTGCCAGT
GGCGATAAGTCGTGTCTTACCGGGTTGGACTCAAGACGATAGTTACCGGATAAGGCGCAGCGGTCGGGCT
GAACGGGGGGTTCGTGCACACAGCCCAGCTTGGAGCGAACGACCTACACCGAACTGAGATACCTACAGCG
TGAGCTATGAGAAAGCGCCACGCTTCCCGAAGGGAGAAAGGCGGACAGGTATCCGGTAAGCGGCAGGGTC
GGAACAGGAGAGCGCACGAGGGAGCTTCCAGGGGGAAACGCCTGGTATCTTTATAGTCCTGTCGGGTTTC
GCCACCTCTGACTTGAGCGTCGATTTTTGTGATGCTCGTCAGGGGGGCGGAGCCTATGGAAAAACGCCAG
CAACGCGGCCTTTTTACGGTTCCTGGCCTTTTGCTGGCCTTTTGCTCACATGTTCTTTCCTGCGTTATCC
CCTGATTCTGTGGATAACCGTATTACCGCCTTTGAGTGAGCTGATACCGCTCGCCGCAGCCGAACGACCG
AGCGCAGCGAGTCAGTGAGCGAGGAAGCGGAAGAGCGCCTGATGCGGTATTTTCTCCTTACGCATCTGTG
CGGTATTTCACACCGCATATGGTGCACTCTCAGTACAATCTGCTCTGATGCCGCATAGTTAAGCCAGTAT
ACACTCCGCTATCGCTACGTGACTGGGTCATGGCTGCGCCCCGACACCCGCCAACACCCGCTGACGCGCC
CTGACGGGCTTGTCTGCTCCCGGCATCCGCTTACAGACAAGCTGTGACCGTCTCCGGGAGCTGCATGTGT
CAGAGGTTTTCACCGTCATCACCGAAACGCGCGAGGCAGGGTGCCTTGATGTGGGCGCCGGCGGTCGAGT
GGCGACGGCGCGGCTTGTCCGCGCCCTGGTAGATTGCCTGGCCGTAGGCCAGCCATTTTTGAGCGGCCAG
CGGCCGCGATAGGCCGACGCGAAGCGGCGGGGCGTAGGGAGCGCAGCGACCGAAGGGTAGGCGCTTTTTG
CAGCTCTTCGGCTGTGCGCTGGCCAGACAGTTATGCACAGGCCAGGCGGGTTTTAAGAGTTTTAATAAGT
TTTAAAGAGTTTTAGGCGGAAAAATCGCCTTTTTTCTCTTTTATATCAGTCACTTACATGTGTGACCGGT
TCCCAATGTACGGCTTTGGGTTCCCAATGTACGGGTTCCGGTTCCCAATGTACGGCTTTGGGTTCCCAAT
GTACGTGCTATCCACAGGAAACAGACCTTTTCGACCTTTTTCCCCTGCTAGGGCAATTTGCCCTAGCATC
TGCTCCGTACATTAGGAACCGGCGGATGCTTCGCCCTCGATCAGGTTGCGGTAGCGCATGACTAGGATCG
GGCCAGCCTGCCCCGCCTCCTCCTTCAAATCGTACTCCGGCAGGTCATTTGACCCGATCAGCTTGCGCAC
GGTGAAACAGAACTTCTTGAACTCTCCGGCGCTGCCACTGCGTTCGTAGATCGTCTTGAACAACCATCTG
GCTTCTGCCTTGCCTGCGGCGCGGCGTGCCAGGCGGTAGAGAAAACGGCCGATGCCGGGATCGATCAAAA
AGTAATCGGGGTGAACCGTCAGCACGTCCGGGTTCTTGCCTTCTGTGATCTCGCGGTACATCCAATCAGC
TAGCTCGATCTCGATGTACTCCGGCCGCCCGGTTTCGCTCTTTACGATCTTGTAGCGGCTAATCAAGGCT
TCACCCTCGGATACCGTCACCAGGCGGCCGTTCTTGGCCTTCTTCGTACGCTGCATGGCAACGTGCGTGG
TGTTTAACCGAATGCAGGTTTCTACCAGGTCGTCTTTCTGCTTTCCGCCATCGGCTCGCCGGCAGAACTT
GAGTACGTCCGCAACGTGTGGACGGAACACGCGGCCGGGCTTGTCTCCCTTCCCTTCCCGGTATCGGTTC
ATGGATTCGGTTAGATGGGAAACCGCCATCAGTACCAGGTCGTAATCCCACACACTGGCCATGCCGGCCG
GCCCTGCGGAAACCTCTACGTGCCCGTCTGGAAGCTCGTAGCGGATCACCTCGCCAGCTCGTCGGTCACG
CTTCGACAGACGGAAAACGGCCACGTCCATGATGCTGCGACTATCGCGGGTGCCCACGTCATAGAGCATC
GGAACGAAAAAATCTGGTTGCTCGTCGCCCTTGGGCGGCTTCCTAATCGACGGCGCACCGGCTGCCGGCG
GTTGCCGGGATTCTTTGCGGATTCGATCAGCGGCCGCTTGCCACGATTCACCGGGGCGTGCTTCTGCCTC
GATGCGTTGCCGCTGGGCGGCCTGCGCGGCCTTCAACTTCTCCACCAGGTCATCACCCAGCGCCGCGCCG
ATTTGTACCGGGCCGGATGGTTTGCGACCGCTCACGCCGATTCCTCGGGCTTGGGGGTTCCAGTGCCATT
GCAGGGCCGGCAGGCAACCCAGCCGCTTACGCCTGGCCAACCGCCCGTTCCTCCACACATGGGGCATTCC
ACGGCGTCGGTGCCTGGTTGTTCTTGATTTTCCATGCCGCCTCCTTTAGCCGCTAAAATTCATCTACTCA
TTTATTCATTTGCTCATTTACTCTGGTAGCTGCGCGATGTATTCAGATAGCAGCTCGGTAATGGTCTTGC
CTTGGCGTACCGCGTACATCTTCAGCTTGGTGTGATCCTCCGCCGGCAACTGAAAGTTGACCCGCTTCAT
GGCTGGCGTGTCTGCCAGGCTGGCCAACGTTGCAGCCTTGCTGCTGCGTGCGCTCGGACGGCCGGCACTT
AGCGTGTTTGTGCTTTTGCTCATTTTCTCTTTACCTCATTAACTCAAATGAGTTTTGATTTAATTTCAGC
GGCCAGCGCCTGGACCTCGCGGGCAGCGTCGCCCTCGGGTTCTGATTCAAGAACGGTTGTGCCGGCGGCG
GCAGTGCCTGGGTAGCTCACGCGCTGCGTGATACGGGACTCAAGAATGGGCAGCTCGTACCCGGCCAGCG
CCTCGGCAACCTCACCGCCGATGCGCGTGCCTTTGATCGCCCGCGACACGACAAAGGCCGCTTGTAGCCT
TCCATCCGTGACCTCAATGCGCTGCTTAACCAGCTCCACCAGGTCGGCGGTGGCCCATATGTCGTAAGGG
CTTGGCTGCACCGGAATCAGCACGAAGTCGGCTGCCTTGATCGCGGACACAGCCAAGTCCGCCGCCTGGG
GCGCTCCGTCGATCACTACGAAGTCGCGCCGGCCGATGGCCTTCACGTCGCGGTCAATCGTCGGGCGGTC
GATGCCGACAACGGTTAGCGGTTGATCTTCCCGCACGGCCGCCCAATCGCGGGCACTGCCCTGGGGATCG
GAATCGACTAACAGAACATCGGCCCCGGCGAGTTGCAGGGCGCGGGCTAGATGGGTTGCGATGGTCGTCT
TGCCTGACCCGCCTTTCTGGTTAAGTACAGCGATAACCTTCATGCGTTCCCCTTGCGTATTTGTTTATTT
ACTCATCGCATCATATACGCAGCGACCGCATGACGCAAGCTGTTTTACTCAAATACACATCACCTTTTTA
GACGGCGGCGCTCGGTTTCTTCAGCGGCCAAGCTGGCCGGCCAGGCCGCCAGCTTGGCATCAGACAAACC
GGCCAGGATTTCATGCAGCCGCACGGTTGAGACGTGCGCGGGCGGCTCGAACACGTACCCGGCCGCGATC
ATCTCCGCCTCGATCTCTTCGGTAATGAAAAACGGTTCGTCCTGGCCGTCCTGGTGCGGTTTCATGCTTG
TTCCTCTTGGCGTTCATTCTCGGCGGCCGCCAGGGCGTCGGCCTCGGTCAATGCGTCCTAGGCACCGCGC
CGCCTGGCCTCGGTGGGCGTCACTTCCTCGCTGCGCTCAAGTGCGCGGTACAGGGTCGAGCGATGCACGC
CAAGCAGTGCAGCCGCCTCTTTCACGGTGCGGCCTTCCTGGTCGATCAGCTCGCGGGCGTGCGCGATCTG
TGCCGGGGTGAGGGTAGGGCGGGGGCCAAACTTCACGCCTCGGGCCTTGGCGGCCTCGCGCCCGCTCCGG
GTGCGGTCGATGATTAGGGAACGCTCGAACTCGGCAATGCCGGCGAACACGGTCAACACCATGCGGCCGG
CCGGCGTGGTGGTGTCGGCCCACGGCTCTGCCAGGCTACGCAGGCCCGCGCCGGCCTCCTGGATGCGCTC
GGCAATGTCCAGTAGGTCGCGGGTGCTGCGGGCCAGGCGGTCTAGCCTGGTCACTGTCACAACGTCGCCA
GGGCGTAGGTGGTCAAGCATCCTGGCCAGCTCCGGGCGGTCGCGCCTGGTGCCGGTGATCTTCTCGGAAA
ACAGCTTGGTGCAGCCGGCCGCGTGCAGTTCGGCCCGTTGGTTGGTCAAGTCCTGGTCGTCGGTGCTGAC
GCGGGCATAGCCCAGCAGGCCAGCGGCGGCGCTCTTGTTCATGGCGTAATGTCTCCGGTTCTAGT
Features (pLannotate 1.2.2; 9 found; start..end, strand, type, name):
    361..1338    +  CDS            insH10 (sequence withheld): INH10_ECOLI - Protein inferred from homology: Swiss-Prot protein existence level 3. Involved in the transposition of the insertion sequence IS5. From Escherichia coli (strain K12).
   1541..2335    +  CDS            KanR: aminoglycoside phosphotransferase; aphA-3; confers resistance to kanamycin
   2422..3010    +  rep_origin     ori: high-copy-number ColE1/pMB1/pBR322/pUC origin of replication
   3196..3336    -  misc_feature   bom: basis of mobility region from pBR322
   3438..3477    -  CDS            rop (fragment): Rop protein, which maintains plasmids at low copy number; rop
   3680..3874    -  rep_origin     pVS1 oriV: origin of replication for the Pseudomonas plasmid pVS1 (Heeb et al., 2000)
   3940..5013    -  CDS            pVS1 RepA: replication protein from the Pseudomonas plasmid pVS1 (Heeb et al., 2000)
   5442..6071    -  CDS            pVS1 StaA: stability protein from the Pseudomonas plasmid pVS1 (Heeb et al., 2000)
   6625..7026    -  CDS            Y4CG_SINFN (fragment): Protein inferred from homology: Swiss-Prot protein existence level 3. From Sinorhizobium fredii (strain NBRC 101917 / NGR234).
