[The description below was written by a language model from this plasmid's Addgene catalogue record and pLannotate feature annotations shown in this document.]
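Description:
pYPQAT36 is catalogued as an all-in-one T-DNA binary vector for A-to-G (adenine) base editing in monocot plants, built on the pYPQ166-ABE8e backbone. According to the catalogue entry, the payload is a fusion of the evolved E. coli deaminase TadA8e to the SpCas9 D10A nickase, which recognises NGG PAM sites. The fusion carries a nuclear localisation signal and a 3x FLAG tag and is expressed from the maize ubiquitin 1 (ZmUbi1) promoter. A second ZmUbi1 promoter drives the guide RNA unit, described as a gRNA scaffold followed by a tRNA. This arrangement allows a Pol II transcript to be processed by the endogenous tRNA-processing machinery to release the guide. In this type of editor, the nickase targets the deaminase to the protospacer and nicks the non-edited strand, so that adenines in the editing window are converted to guanines without a double-strand break. Transformed plant tissue is selected with hygromycin.

The available feature table comes from a 7,073 nt sequencing result and annotates only backbone elements, with none of the editor, promoter, guide or hygromycin cassettes or T-DNA borders identified. It may therefore represent only part of the construct, or something different from the catalogue description. It shows a kanamycin resistance gene (aphA-3) and a high-copy ColE1/pUC-type origin for propagation in E. coli, along with a bom site and a rop fragment. The pVS1 oriV, RepA and StaA functions are also present and support replication and stable maintenance in Agrobacterium. An IS5 transposase gene (insH) is also annotated upstream of KanR, which suggests an E. coli insertion sequence is present in the sequenced clone. The record associates the plasmid with a CRISPR toolbox for large-scale screens in plants.
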