Addgene plasmid #223408: pYPQAT36
Purpose: T-DNA vector for SpCas9-D10A based A-to-G base editing for monocot plants; NGG PAM; SpCas9D10A-ABE was driven by ZmUbi1 and the sgRNA was driven by ZmUbi1; Hygromycin for plants selection.
Depositing lab: Yiping Qi. Depositing organization: University of Maryland, College Park. Publication: A comprehensive all-in-one CRISPR toolbox for large-scale screens in plants. Cheng Y, Li G, Qi A, Mandlik R, Pan C, Wang D, Ge S, Qi Y. Plant Cell. 2025 Apr 9:koaf081. doi: 10.1093/plcell/koaf081. PubMed 40202185.
Backbone
  Vector backbone: pYPQ166-ABE8e
  Vector type: Plant Expression, CRISPR
  Selectable markers: Hygromycin
Growth in bacteria
  Bacterial resistance: Kanamycin, 50 μg/mL
  Growth temperature: 37°C
  Growth strain: DH5alpha
  Copy number: High Copy
Gene/Insert
  Gene/Insert name: ZmUbi-ecTadA8e-SpCas9-D10A-ZmUbi-gRNA scaffold-tRNA
  Tag / fusion protein: NLS; 3x FLAG
Terms and licenses: Academic/Nonprofit Terms; Industry Terms: Not Available to Industry
How to cite: pYPQAT36 was a gift from Yiping Qi (Addgene plasmid # 223408 ; http://n2t.net/addgene:223408 ; RRID:Addgene_223408)
